Addgene plasmid #213516: KU70-eGFP-SUN1ΔN
Purpose: Expresses human KU70-eGFP-SUN1ΔN in mammalian cells
Depositing lab: Karim Mekhail. Depositing organization: University of Toronto. Publication: DNA double-strand break-capturing nuclear envelope tubules drive DNA repair. Shokrollahi M, Stanic M, Hundal A, Chan JNY, Urman D, Jordan CA, Hakem A, Espin R, Hao J, Krishnan R, Maass PG, Dickson BC, Hande MP, Pujana MA, Hakem R, Mekhail K. Nat Struct Mol Biol. 2024 Sep;31(9):1319-1330. doi: 10.1038/s41594-024-01286-7. Epub 2024 Apr 17. PubMed 38632359.
Backbone
  Vector backbone: pcDNA3.1
  Backbone manufacturer: Thermo Fisher
  Backbone size w/o insert (bp): 5428
  Total vector size (bp): 8842
  Vector type: Mammalian Expression
  Selectable markers: Neomycin (select with G418)
Growth in bacteria
  Bacterial resistance: Ampicillin, 100 μg/mL
  Growth temperature: 37°C
  Growth strain: DH5alpha
  Copy number: High Copy
Gene/Insert
  Gene/Insert name: KU70-eGFP-SUNΔN
  Species: H. sapiens (human)
  Insert size (bp): 4905
  Mutation: SUN1ΔN has the first 138 amino acid (lamina domain) of the WT removed. It contains a silent mutation of SUN1ΔN's 861th nucleotide (C->T). It confers resistance to a siSUN1 with a target sequence of CCGTGTTGAATTGGGCAAGCA.
  GenBank ID: NM_001288976.2 AB648918.1
  Promoter: CMV
  Entrez Gene: XRCC6 (a.k.a. CTC75, CTCBF, G22P1, KU70, ML8, TLAA); SUN1 (a.k.a. UNC84A)
  Cloning method: Restriction Enzyme; 5′ cloning site NheI (not destroyed); 3′ cloning site XhoI (not destroyed)
  Sequencing primers: 5′ CGC AAA TGG GCG GTA GGC GTG; 3′ TAG AAG GCA CAG TCG AGG
Terms and licenses: Academic/Nonprofit Terms; Industry Terms: Not Available to Industry
Depositor comments: Please see https://www.biorxiv.org/content/10.1101/2023.05.07.539750v1 for bioRxiv preprint
How to cite: KU70-eGFP-SUN1ΔN was a gift from Karim Mekhail (Addgene plasmid # 213516 ; http://n2t.net/addgene:213516 ; RRID:Addgene_213516)
