[The description below was written by a language model from this plasmid's Addgene catalogue record and pLannotate feature annotations shown in this document.]
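Description:
KU70-eGFP-SUN1ΔN is a mammalian expression plasmid built on the pcDNA3.1 backbone that drives a three-part human fusion protein from the CMV immediate early enhancer/promoter. The open reading frame, cloned between NheI and XhoI sites, begins with full-length XRCC6 (KU70, the DNA end-binding subunit of the Ku heterodimer that acts in non-homologous end joining). This is followed by EGFP as an internal fluorescent tag and then by an N-terminally truncated SUN1, an inner nuclear membrane component of the LINC complex. Transcripts terminate at the bGH polyadenylation signal. A T7 promoter lies upstream of the coding sequence.

According to the record, SUN1ΔN lacks the first 138 amino acids, described as the lamina domain. It also carries a silent C-to-T change that makes the transcript resistant to a SUN1-targeting siRNA, so the fusion can be expressed while endogenous SUN1 is knocked down. Joining a double-strand-break-binding factor to a nuclear envelope protein suggests use as an artificial tether between the two. This would fit the associated study of nuclear envelope tubules in DNA repair, although the stated purpose is simply expression in mammalian cells.

Propagation in E. coli relies on a high-copy ColE1/pUC-type origin and ampicillin resistance, and an f1 origin is also present. An SV40 promoter-driven neomycin resistance cassette with an SV40 poly(A) signal allows G418 selection of stable mammalian lines. The catalogue lists a total size of 8,842 bp, whereas the sequenced record underlying the feature table is 10,258 nt, which agrees better with the listed backbone and insert sizes added together.
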