Features (pLannotate 1.2.2; 22 found; start..end, strand, type, name):
     28..80      -  misc_feature   bom (fragment): basis of mobility region from pBR322
    235..614     +  enhancer       CMV enhancer: human cytomegalovirus immediate early enhancer
    615..818     +  promoter       CMV promoter: human cytomegalovirus (CMV) immediate early promoter
    814..847     +  LTR            5' LTR (truncated) (fragment): truncated 5' long terminal repeat (LTR) from HIV-1
    863..881     +  promoter       T7 promoter: promoter for bacteriophage T7 RNA polymerase
    907..2733    +  CDS            XRCC6 (sequence withheld): XRCC6_HUMAN - Also known as G22P1. Experimental evidence at protein level: Swiss-Prot protein existence level 1. Single-stranded DNA-dependent ATP-dependent helicase. Has a role in chromosome translocation. The DNA helicase II complex binds preferentially to fork-like ends of double-stranded DNA in a cell cycle-dependent manner. It works in the 3'-5' direction. Binding to DNA may be mediated by XRCC6. Involved in DNA non-homologous end joining (NHEJ) required for double-strand break repair and V(D)J recombination. The XRCC5/6 dimer acts as regulatory subunit of the DNA-dependent protein kinase
   2827..3543    +  CDS            EGFP: EGFP is a basic (constitutively fluorescent) green fluorescent protein published in 1996, derived from Aequorea victoria. It is reported to be a rapidly-maturing weak dimer with moderate acid sensitivity.
   3559..5808    +  CDS            SUN1 (fragment): SUN1_HUMAN - Also known as KIAA0810, UNC84A. Experimental evidence at protein level: Swiss-Prot protein existence level 1. As a component of the LINC (LInker of Nucleoskeleton and Cytoskeleton) complex involved in the connection between the nuclear lamina and the cytoskeleton (PubMed:18039933, PubMed:18396275). The nucleocytoplasmic interactions established by the LINC complex play an important role in the transmission of mechanical forces across the nuclear envelope and in nuclear movement and positioning (By similarity). Required for interkinetic nuclear migration (INM) and essential for nuc
   5855..6079    +  polyA_signal   bGH poly(A) signal: bovine growth hormone polyadenylation signal
   6083..6104    +  promoter       SV40 promoter (fragment): SV40 enhancer and early promoter
   6125..6553    +  rep_origin     f1 ori (sequence partly withheld): f1 bacteriophage origin of replication; arrow indicates direction of (+) strand synthesis
   6567..6896    +  promoter       SV40 promoter: SV40 enhancer and early promoter
   6963..7754    +  CDS            neo: KKA2_KLEPN - Also known as kan, nptII. Experimental evidence at protein level: Swiss-Prot protein existence level 1. Resistance to kanamycin, neomycin, paromomycin, ribostamycin, butirosin and gentamicin B. From Klebsiella pneumoniae.
   7778..7936    +  CDS            ble (fragment): BLE_KLEPN - Experimental evidence at protein level: Swiss-Prot protein existence level 1. Binding protein with a strong affinity to the bleomycin family of antibiotics. Binds to CL990; an antimitotic-antibiotic compound. From Klebsiella pneumoniae.
   7931..8052    +  polyA_signal   SV40 poly(A) signal: SV40 polyadenylation signal
   8125..8141    -  protein_bind   lac operator: The lac repressor binds to the lac operator to inhibit transcription in E. coli. This inhibition can be relieved by adding lactose or isopropyl-β-D-thiogalactopyranoside (IPTG). lac repressor encoded by lacI
   8149..8179    -  promoter       lac promoter: promoter for the E. coli lac operon
   8194..8215    -  protein_bind   CAP binding site: CAP binding activates transcription in the presence of cAMP. E. coli catabolite activator protein
   8228..8320    -  CDS            lacI (fragment): lac repressor; lacI; The lac repressor binds to the lac operator to inhibit transcription in E. coli. This inhibition can be relieved by adding lactose or isopropyl-β-D-thiogalactopyranoside (IPTG).
   8503..9091    -  rep_origin     ori: high-copy-number ColE1/pMB1/pBR322/pUC origin of replication
   9262..10122   -  CDS            AmpR: β-lactamase; bla; confers resistance to ampicillin, carbenicillin, and related antibiotics
  10123..10227   -  promoter       AmpR promoter: bla
>Addgene plasmid #213516 | KU70-eGFP-SUN1ΔN | addgene full sequence | sequence record 431040 | Addgene NGS Result
GACGGATCGGGAGATCTCCCGATCCCCTATGGTGCACTCTCAGTACAATCTGCTCTGATGCCGCATAGTT
AAGCCAGTATCTGCTCCCTGCTTGTGTGTTGGAGGTCGCTGAGTAGTGCGCGAGCAAAATTTAAGCTACA
ACAAGGCAAGGCTTGACCGACAATTGCATGAAGAATCTGCTTAGGGTTAGGCGTTTTGCGCTGCTTCGCG
ATGTACGGGCCAGATATACGCGTTGACATTGATTATTGACTAGTTATTAATAGTAATCAATTACGGGGTC
ATTAGTTCATAGCCCATATATGGAGTTCCGCGTTACATAACTTACGGTAAATGGCCCGCCTGGCTGACCG
CCCAACGACCCCCGCCCATTGACGTCAATAATGACGTATGTTCCCATAGTAACGCCAATAGGGACTTTCC
ATTGACGTCAATGGGTGGAGTATTTACGGTAAACTGCCCACTTGGCAGTACATCAAGTGTATCATATGCC
AAGTACGCCCCCTATTGACGTCAATGACGGTAAATGGCCCGCCTGGCATTATGCCCAGTACATGACCTTA
TGGGACTTTCCTACTTGGCAGTACATCTACGTATTAGTCATCGCTATTACCATGGTGATGCGGTTTTGGC
AGTACATCAATGGGCGTGGATAGCGGTTTGACTCACGGGGATTTCCAAGTCTCCACCCCATTGACGTCAA
TGGGAGTTTGTTTTGGCACCAAAATCAACGGGACTTTCCAAAATGTCGTAACAACTCCGCCCCATTGACG
CAAATGGGCGGTAGGCGTGTACGGTGGGAGGTCTATATAAGCAGAGCTCTCTGGCTAACTAGAGAACCCA
CTGCTTACTGGCTTATCGAAATTAATACGACTCACTATAGGGAGACCCAAGCTGGCTAGCGCCACC
[1827 nt withheld, positions 907-2733]
ATGCTTAAGGGAGGTGGATCTGGAGGTGGATCTGGAGGTGGATCTGGAGGTGGATCTCCCAAGAAGAAGA
GGAAGGTGGGAGGTTCTACCGGTATGGTGAGCAAGGGCGAGGAGCTGTTCACCGGGGTGGTGCCCATCCT
GGTCGAGCTGGACGGCGACGTAAACGGCCACAAGTTCAGCGTGTCCGGCGAGGGCGAGGGCGATGCCACC
TACGGCAAGCTGACCCTGAAGTTCATCTGCACCACCGGCAAGCTGCCCGTGCCCTGGCCCACCCTCGTGA
CCACCCTGACCTACGGCGTGCAGTGCTTCAGCCGCTACCCCGACCACATGAAGCAGCACGACTTCTTCAA
GTCCGCCATGCCCGAAGGCTACGTCCAGGAGCGCACCATCTTCTTCAAGGACGACGGCAACTACAAGACC
CGCGCCGAGGTGAAGTTCGAGGGCGACACCCTGGTGAACCGCATCGAGCTGAAGGGCATCGACTTCAAGG
AGGACGGCAACATCCTGGGGCACAAGCTGGAGTACAACTACAACAGCCACAACGTCTATATCATGGCCGA
CAAGCAGAAGAACGGCATCAAGGTGAACTTCAAGATCCGCCACAACATCGAGGACGGCAGCGTGCAGCTC
GCCGACCACTACCAGCAGAACACCCCCATCGGCGACGGCCCCGTGCTGCTGCCCGACAACCACTACCTGA
GCACCCAGTCCGCCCTGAGCAAAGACCCCAACGAGAAGCGCGATCACATGGTCCTGCTGGAGTTCGTGAC
CGCCGCCGGGATCACTCTCGGCATGGACGAGCTGTACAAGGGAGGTTCTGTTAACTGGATTCGTGAACAG
ACCACAGTGGACCACTTCTGGGGTCTTGATGATGATGGTGATCTTAAAGGTGGAAATAAAGCTGCCATTC
AGGGAAACGGGGATGTGGGAGCCGCCGCCGCCACCGCGCACAACGGCTTCTCCTGCAGCAACTGCAGCAT
GCTGTCCGAGCGCAAGGACGTGCTCACGGCGCACCCCGCGGCCCCCGGGCCCGTGTCGAGAGTTTATTCT
AGGGACAGGAATCAAAAATGCGGTGCGTCTTTCTACGTGAATAGGATTTTGTGGCTGGCCAGATACACTG
CATCATCTTTTTCATCATTTTTAGTTCAACTTTTTCAAGTGGTTTTAATGAAGCTCAGTTATGAATCAGA
AAATTACAAATTGAAAACTCATGAATCAAAAGATTGTGAATCCGAAAGCTATAAGTCAAAAAGCCATGAA
TCAAAAGGCGACGACTGTAAGGGCAAGAGGCACCTCGACGCGCACACAGCCGCCCACTCGCAGTCGCCAC
GGCTGCCCGGTCGGGCAGGGACCCTCTGGCACATCTGGGCATGTGCAGGTTACTTCTTGCTGCAGATTCT
GCGCAGGATCGGAGCTGTGGGCCAGGCTGTGTCCAGGACGGCGTGGTCGGCCCTTTGGCTGGCCGTGGTT
GCTCCAGGGAAGGCAGCCTCTGGAGTGTTCTGGTGGCTGGGGATTGGATGGTACCAGTTTGTTACTTTGA
TTTCTTGGCTGAATGTGTTTCTTCTTACCAGGTGCCTTCGAAACATCTGCAAGTTTTTAGTCTTGCTCAT
CCCACTCTTCCTTTTACTAGCAGGTCTCTCCTTACGGGGCCAGGGCAATTTCTTTTCGTTCTTGCCCGTG
TTGAATTGGGCAAGCATGCATAGAACACAGCGGGTGGATGACCCCCAGGACGTGTTTAAACCCACGACTT
CTCGCCTGAAGCAGCCTCTGCAGGGTGACAGTGAGGCTTTTCCGTGGCATTGGATGAGTGGCGTGGAGCA
GCAGGTGGCCTCTCTGTCTGGACAGTGCCACCACCATGGTGAGAATCTCCGAGAGCTGACCACTTTGCTA
CAGAAGCTGCAGGCTCGGGTGGACCAGATGGAAGGCGGCGCTGCCGGGCCGTCAGCTTCGGTCAGAGACG
CTGTGGGACAGCCCCCGAGGGAGACTGACTTTATGGCCTTTCACCAAGAACATGAAGTGCGTATGTCACA
CTTGGAAGATATTCTGGGAAAACTGAGAGAAAAATCTGAGGCCATCCAGAAGGAACTAGAACAGACCAAG
CAAAAAACAATCAGTGCGGTTGGTGAGCAGCTCCTGCCCACGGTCGAGCACCTCCAGCTGGAGCTGGATC
AGCTAAAGTCAGAGCTGTCCAGCTGGCGACACGTGAAGACCGGCTGTGAGACAGTGGATGCCGTACAAGA
AAGAGTGGACGTGCAAGTCAGAGAAATGGTGAAACTCCTGTTTTCCGAAGATCAGCAAGGCGGTTCTCTG
GAACAGCTGCTGCAGAGGTTCTCATCACAGTTTGTGAGCAAAGGCGACTTGCAGACGATGCTGCGAGACC
TGCAGCTGCAGATCCTGCGGAACGTCACCCACCACGTTTCCGTGACCAAGCAGCTCCCAACCTCAGAAGC
CGTGGTGTCTGCTGTGAGCGAGGCGGGGGCGTCTGGAATAACAGAGGCGCAAGCACGTGCCATCGTGAAC
AGCGCCTTGAAGCTGTATTCCCAAGATAAGACCGGGATGGTGGACTTTGCTCTGGAATCTGGTGGTGGCA
GCATCTTGAGTACTCGCTGTTCTGAAACTTACGAAACCAAAACGGCGCTGATGAGTCTGTTTGGGATCCC
GCTGTGGTACTTCTCGCAGTCCCCGCGCGTGGTCATCCAGCCTGACATTTACCCCGGTAACTGCTGGGCA
TTTAAAGGCTCCCAGGGGTACCTGGTGGTGAGGCTCTCCATGATGATCCACCCAGCCGCCTTCACTCTGG
AGCACATCCCTAAGACGCTGTCGCCAACAGGCAACATCAGCAGCGCCCCCAAGGACTTCGCCGTCTATGG
ATTAGAAAATGAGTATCAGGAAGAAGGGCAGCTTCTGGGACAGTTCACGTATGATCAGGATGGGGAGTCG
CTCCAGATGTTCCAGGCCCTGAAAAGACCCGACGACACAGCTTTCCAAATAGTGGAACTTCGGATTTTTT
CTAACTGGGGCCATCCTGAGTATACCTGTCTGTATCGGTTCAGAGTTCATGGCGAACCTGTCAAGTGACT
CGAGTCTAGAGGGCCCGTTTAAACCCGCTGATCAGCCTCGACTGTGCCTTCTAGTTGCCAGCCATCTGTT
GTTTGCCCCTCCCCCGTGCCTTCCTTGACCCTGGAAGGTGCCACTCCCACTGTCCTTTCCTAATAAAATG
AGGAAATTGCATCGCATTGTCTGAGTAGGTGTCATTCTATTCTGGGGGGTGGGGTGGGGCAGGACAGCAA
GGGGGAGGATTGGGAAGACAATAGCAGGCATGCTGGGGATGCGGTGGGCTCTATGGCTTCTGAGGCGGAA
AGAACCAGCTGGGGCTCTAGGGGGTATCCCC
[124 nt withheld, positions 6125-6248]
C
[91 nt withheld, positions 6250-6340]
A
[49 nt withheld, positions 6342-6390]
CCTTTGACGTTGGAGTCCACGTTCTTT
[37 nt withheld, positions 6418-6454]
ACCCTATCTCGGTCTATTCTTTTGATTTATAAGGGATTTTGCCGATTTCGGCCTATTGGTTAAAAAATGA
GCTGATTTAACAAAAATTTAACGCGAATTAATTCTGTGGAATGTGTGTCAGTTAGGGTGTGGAAAGTCCC
CAGGCTCCCCAGCAGGCAGAAGTATGCAAAGCATGCATCTCAATTAGTCAGCAACCAGGTGTGGAAAGTC
CCCAGGCTCCCCAGCAGGCAGAAGTATGCAAAGCATGCATCTCAATTAGTCAGCAACCATAGTCCCGCCC
CTAACTCCGCCCATCCCGCCCCTAACTCCGCCCAGTTCCGCCCATTCTCCGCCCCATGGCTGACTAATTT
TTTTTATTTATGCAGAGGCCGAGGCCGCCTCTGCCTCTGAGCTATTCCAGAAGTAGTGAGGAGGCTTTTT
TGGAGGCCTAGGCTTTTGCAAAAAGCTCCCGGGAGCTTGTATATCCATTTTCGGATCTGATCAAGAGACA
GGATGAGGATCGTTTCGCATGATTGAACAAGATGGATTGCACGCAGGTTCTCCGGCCGCTTGGGTGGAGA
GGCTATTCGGCTATGACTGGGCACAACAGACAATCGGCTGCTCTGATGCCGCCGTGTTCCGGCTGTCAGC
GCAGGGGCGCCCGGTTCTTTTTGTCAAGACCGACCTGTCCGGTGCCCTGAATGAACTGCAGGACGAGGCA
GCGCGGCTATCGTGGCTGGCCACGACGGGCGTTCCTTGCGCAGCTGTGCTCGACGTTGTCACTGAAGCGG
GAAGGGACTGGCTGCTATTGGGCGAAGTGCCGGGGCAGGATCTCCTGTCATCTCACCTTGCTCCTGCCGA
GAAAGTATCCATCATGGCTGATGCAATGCGGCGGCTGCATACGCTTGATCCGGCTACCTGCCCATTCGAC
CACCAAGCGAAACATCGCATCGAGCGAGCACGTACTCGGATGGAAGCCGGTCTTGTCGATCAGGATGATC
TGGACGAAGAGCATCAGGGGCTCGCGCCAGCCGAACTGTTCGCCAGGCTCAAGGCGCGCATGCCCGACGG
CGAGGATCTCGTCGTGACCCATGGCGATGCCTGCTTGCCGAATATCATGGTGGAAAATGGCCGCTTTTCT
GGATTCATCGACTGTGGCCGGCTGGGTGTGGCGGACCGCTATCAGGACATAGCGTTGGCTACCCGTGATA
TTGCTGAAGAGCTTGGCGGCGAATGGGCTGACCGCTTCCTCGTGCTTTACGGTATCGCCGCTCCCGATTC
GCAGCGCATCGCCTTCTATCGCCTTCTTGACGAGTTCTTCTGAGCGGGACTCTGGGGTTCGAAATGACCG
ACCAAGCGACGCCCAACCTGCCATCACGAGATTTCGATTCCACCGCCGCCTTCTATGAAAGGTTGGGCTT
CGGAATCGTTTTCCGGGACGCCGGCTGGATGATCCTCCAGCGCGGGGATCTCATGCTGGAGTTCTTCGCC
CACCCCAACTTGTTTATTGCAGCTTATAATGGTTACAAATAAAGCAATAGCATCACAAATTTCACAAATA
AAGCATTTTTTTCACTGCATTCTAGTTGTGGTTTGTCCAAACTCATCAATGTATCTTATCATGTCTGTAT
ACCGTCGACCTCTAGCTAGAGCTTGGCGTAATCATGGTCATAGCTGTTTCCTGTGTGAAATTGTTATCCG
CTCACAATTCCACACAACATACGAGCCGGAAGCATAAAGTGTAAAGCCTGGGGTGCCTAATGAGTGAGCT
AACTCACATTAATTGCGTTGCGCTCACTGCCCGCTTTCCAGTCGGGAAACCTGTCGTGCCAGCTGCATTA
ATGAATCGGCCAACGCGCGGGGAGAGGCGGTTTGCGTATTGGGCGCTCTTCCGCTTCCTCGCTCACTGAC
TCGCTGCGCTCGGTCGTTCGGCTGCGGCGAGCGGTATCAGCTCACTCAAAGGCGGTAATACGGTTATCCA
CAGAATCAGGGGATAACGCAGGAAAGAACATGTGAGCAAAAGGCCAGCAAAAGGCCAGGAACCGTAAAAA
GGCCGCGTTGCTGGCGTTTTTCCATAGGCTCCGCCCCCCTGACGAGCATCACAAAAATCGACGCTCAAGT
CAGAGGTGGCGAAACCCGACAGGACTATAAAGATACCAGGCGTTTCCCCCTGGAAGCTCCCTCGTGCGCT
CTCCTGTTCCGACCCTGCCGCTTACCGGATACCTGTCCGCCTTTCTCCCTTCGGGAAGCGTGGCGCTTTC
TCATAGCTCACGCTGTAGGTATCTCAGTTCGGTGTAGGTCGTTCGCTCCAAGCTGGGCTGTGTGCACGAA
CCCCCCGTTCAGCCCGACCGCTGCGCCTTATCCGGTAACTATCGTCTTGAGTCCAACCCGGTAAGACACG
ACTTATCGCCACTGGCAGCAGCCACTGGTAACAGGATTAGCAGAGCGAGGTATGTAGGCGGTGCTACAGA
GTTCTTGAAGTGGTGGCCTAACTACGGCTACACTAGAAGAACAGTATTTGGTATCTGCGCTCTGCTGAAG
CCAGTTACCTTCGGAAAAAGAGTTGGTAGCTCTTGATCCGGCAAACAAACCACCGCTGGTAGCGGTGGTT
TTTTTGTTTGCAAGCAGCAGATTACGCGCAGAAAAAAAGGATCTCAAGAAGATCCTTTGATCTTTTCTAC
GGGGTCTGACGCTCAGTGGAACGAAAACTCACGTTAAGGGATTTTGGTCATGAGATTATCAAAAAGGATC
TTCACCTAGATCCTTTTAAATTAAAAATGAAGTTTTAAATCAATCTAAAGTATATATGAGTAAACTTGGT
CTGACAGTTACCAATGCTTAATCAGTGAGGCACCTATCTCAGCGATCTGTCTATTTCGTTCATCCATAGT
TGCCTGACTCCCCGTCGTGTAGATAACTACGATACGGGAGGGCTTACCATCTGGCCCCAGTGCTGCAATG
ATACCGCGAGACCCACGCTCACCGGCTCCAGATTTATCAGCAATAAACCAGCCAGCCGGAAGGGCCGAGC
GCAGAAGTGGTCCTGCAACTTTATCCGCCTCCATCCAGTCTATTAATTGTTGCCGGGAAGCTAGAGTAAG
TAGTTCGCCAGTTAATAGTTTGCGCAACGTTGTTGCCATTGCTACAGGCATCGTGGTGTCACGCTCGTCG
TTTGGTATGGCTTCATTCAGCTCCGGTTCCCAACGATCAAGGCGAGTTACATGATCCCCCATGTTGTGCA
AAAAAGCGGTTAGCTCCTTCGGTCCTCCGATCGTTGTCAGAAGTAAGTTGGCCGCAGTGTTATCACTCAT
GGTTATGGCAGCACTGCATAATTCTCTTACTGTCATGCCATCCGTAAGATGCTTTTCTGTGACTGGTGAG
TACTCAACCAAGTCATTCTGAGAATAGTGTATGCGGCGACCGAGTTGCTCTTGCCCGGCGTCAATACGGG
ATAATACCGCGCCACATAGCAGAACTTTAAAAGTGCTCATCATTGGAAAACGTTCTTCGGGGCGAAAACT
CTCAAGGATCTTACCGCTGTTGAGATCCAGTTCGATGTAACCCACTCGTGCACCCAACTGATCTTCAGCA
TCTTTTACTTTCACCAGCGTTTCTGGGTGAGCAAAAACAGGAAGGCAAAATGCCGCAAAAAAGGGAATAA
GGGCGACACGGAAATGTTGAATACTCATACTCTTCCTTTTTCAATATTATTGAAGCATTTATCAGGGTTA
TTGTCTCATGAGCGGATACATATTTGAATGTATTTAGAAAAATAAACAAATAGGGGTTCCGCGCACATTT
CCCCGAAAAGTGCCACCTGACGTC
